Addgene plasmid #124852: pAAV-FLEX-SaCas9-U6-sgGrin1
Purpose: Mutagenesis of Grin1
Depositing lab: Larry Zweifel. Depositing organization: University of Washington. Publication: Conditional Single Vector CRISPR/SaCas9 Viruses for Efficient Mutagenesis in the Adult Mouse Nervous System. Hunker AC, Soden ME, Krayushkina D, Heymann G, Awatramani R, Zweifel LS. Cell Rep. 2020 Mar 24;30(12):4303-4316.e6. doi: 10.1016/j.celrep.2020.02.092. PubMed 32209486.
Backbone
  Vector backbone: pX601
  Vector type: Mouse Targeting, AAV, CRISPR
Growth in bacteria
  Bacterial resistance: Ampicillin, 100 μg/mL
  Growth temperature: 37°C
  Growth strain: NEB Stable
  Copy number: High Copy
Gene/Insert
  Gene/Insert name: Grin1
  gRNA/shRNA sequence: CCGCGCCGATGTTGACAATCT
  Species: M. musculus (mouse)
  Entrez Gene: Grin1 (a.k.a. GluN1, GluRdelta1, GluRzeta1, M100174, NMD-R1, NMDAR1, NR1, Nmdar, Rgsc174)
  Cloning method: Restriction Enzyme; 5′ cloning site Unknown (unknown if destroyed); 3′ cloning site Unknown (unknown if destroyed)
Terms and licenses: Academic/Nonprofit Terms; Industry Terms: Not Available to Industry
How to cite: pAAV-FLEX-SaCas9-U6-sgGrin1 was a gift from Larry Zweifel (Addgene plasmid # 124852 ; http://n2t.net/addgene:124852 ; RRID:Addgene_124852)
