[The description below was written by a language model from this plasmid's Addgene catalogue record and pLannotate feature annotations shown in this document.]
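Description:
pAAV-FLEX-SaCas9-U6-sgGrin1 is a single-vector, Cre-dependent CRISPR construct built on the pX601 AAV backbone and intended for mutagenesis of the mouse Grin1 gene, which encodes the obligatory GluN1 (NR1) subunit of the NMDA receptor. It is an AAV transfer plasmid. AAV2 inverted terminal repeats flank the payload so it can be packaged into recombinant AAV, although one ITR is annotated only as short fragments in the sequenced record. The plasmid is propagated in bacteria through a high-copy ColE1/pUC-type origin with ampicillin selection (AmpR), and the backbone also carries an f1 origin. The recorded growth strain is a recombination-deficient one, consistent with the need to keep the ITRs stable.

The payload has two expression units. The CMV enhancer and promoter sit upstream of a FLEX (double-inverted) cassette in which the Staphylococcus aureus Cas9 coding sequence, fused to a nucleoplasmin nuclear localization signal and a 3xHA epitope tag, lies in the antisense orientation. The cassette is bracketed by paired lox2272 and loxP sites in opposing orientations and is followed by a bGH polyadenylation signal. Without Cre, no functional SaCas9 transcript is made. In Cre-expressing cells, recombination at the incompatible lox pairs inverts the cassette and locks it in the sense orientation, allowing expression of nuclear, HA-detectable SaCas9. Downstream, a human U6 Pol III promoter constitutively drives a Grin1-targeting guide joined to the SaCas9 gRNA scaffold.

The compact SaCas9 allows the nuclease and guide to fit within one AAV genome. The construct is suited to cell-type-specific disruption of Grin1 in the nervous system of adult Cre-driver mice.
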