Features (pLannotate 1.2.2; 26 found; start..end, strand, type, name):
      1..204     +  promoter       CMV promoter: human cytomegalovirus (CMV) immediate early promoter
    241..274     +  protein_bind   lox2272: Cre-mediated recombination occurs in the 8-bp core sequence (GGATACTT). lox2272 sites are compatible with each other, but incompatible with loxP or loxN sites (Lee and Saito, 1988). Cre recombinase
    275..324     -  intron         β-globin intron (fragment): internally truncated intron from human β-globin
    325..358     +  protein_bind   loxP: Cre-mediated recombination occurs in the 8-bp core sequence (GCATACAT). Cre recombinase
    368..396     -  CDS            3xHA (fragment): three tandem HA epitope tags
    407..423     -  CDS            3xHA (fragment): three tandem HA epitope tags
    434..450     -  CDS            3xHA (fragment): three tandem HA epitope tags
    457..504     -  CDS            nucleoplasmin NLS: bipartite nuclear localization signal from nucleoplasmin
    505..3660    -  CDS            cas9: CAS9_STAAU - Experimental evidence at protein level: Swiss-Prot protein existence level 1. CRISPR (clustered regularly interspaced short palindromic repeat) is an adaptive immune system that provides protection against mobile genetic elements (viruses, transposable elements and conjugative plasmids). CRISPR clusters contain spacers, sequences complementary to antecedent mobile elements, and target invading nucleic acids. CRISPR clusters are transcribed and processed into CRISPR RNA (crRNA). In type II CRISPR systems correct processing of pre-crRNA requires a trans- encoded small RNA (tracrRNA)
   3737..3770    -  protein_bind   lox2272: Cre-mediated recombination occurs in the 8-bp core sequence (GGATACTT). lox2272 sites are compatible with each other, but incompatible with loxP or loxN sites (Lee and Saito, 1988). Cre recombinase
   3771..3820    -  intron         β-globin intron (fragment): internally truncated intron from human β-globin
   3821..3854    -  protein_bind   loxP: Cre-mediated recombination occurs in the 8-bp core sequence (GCATACAT). Cre recombinase
   3885..3996    +  polyA_signal   bGH poly(A) signal: bovine growth hormone polyadenylation signal
   4099..4339    +  promoter       U6 promoter: RNA polymerase III promoter for human U6 snRNA
   4370..4445    +  misc_RNA       Sa gRNA scaffold: guide RNA scaffold for the Staphylococcus aureus CRISPR/Cas9 system
   4459..4599    +  repeat_region  AAV2 ITR: inverted terminal repeat of adeno-associated virus serotype 2 inverted
   4604..4655    -  misc_feature   bom (fragment): basis of mobility region from pBR322
   4674..5129    +  rep_origin     f1 ori (sequence partly withheld): f1 bacteriophage origin of replication; arrow indicates direction of (+) strand synthesis
   5130..5179    -  misc_feature   bom (fragment): basis of mobility region from pBR322
   5281..5316    -  CDS            rop (fragment): Rop protein, which maintains plasmids at low copy number; rop
   5411..5515    +  promoter       AmpR promoter: bla
   5516..6376    +  CDS            AmpR: β-lactamase; bla; confers resistance to ampicillin, carbenicillin, and related antibiotics
   6547..7135    +  rep_origin     ori: high-copy-number ColE1/pMB1/pBR322/pUC origin of replication
   7208..7235    +  repeat_region  AAV2 ITR (fragment): inverted terminal repeat of adeno-associated virus serotype 2 inverted
   7264..7291    +  repeat_region  AAV2 ITR (fragment): inverted terminal repeat of adeno-associated virus serotype 2 inverted
   7350..7729    +  enhancer       CMV enhancer: human cytomegalovirus immediate early enhancer
>Addgene plasmid #124852 | pAAV-FLEX-SaCas9-U6-sgGrin1 | addgene full sequence | sequence record 243573 | Addgene NGS Result
GTGATGCGGTTTTGGCAGTACATCAATGGGCGTGGATAGCGGTTTGACTCACGGGGATTTCCAAGTCTCC
ACCCCATTGACGTCAATGGGAGTTTGTTTTGGCACCAAAATCAACGGGACTTTCCAAAATGTCGTAACAA
CTCCGCCCCATTGACGCAAATGGGCGGTAGGCGTGTACGGTGGGAGGTCTATATAAGCAGAGCTCTCTGG
CTAACTACCGGTGCTAGCGTCGACTCCGGAATAACTTCGTATAGGATACTTTATACGAAGTTATGCAGAA
TGGTAGCTGGATTGTAGCTGCTATTAGCAATATGAAACCTCTTAATAACTTCGTATAGCATACATTATAC
GAAGTTATGGCGCGCCTTAAGCGTAATCTGGAACATCGTATGGGTAAGCGTAATCTGGAACATCGTATGG
GTAAGCGTAATCTGGAACATCGTATGGGTAGGATCCCTTTTTCTTTTTTGCCTGGCCGGCCTTTTTCGTG
GCCGCCGGCCTTTTGCCCTTTTTGATGATCTGAGGGTGCTTCTTAGATTTCACTTCATACAGGTTGCCCA
GAATGTCTGTGCTGTACTTCTTAATGCTCTGGGTCTTGGAGGCGATTGTCTTAATGATCCTGGGGGGCCT
CTTGTCGTTCATGTTTTCCAGGTACTCGCGGTAGGTGATGTCGATCATGTTCACTTCGATCCGGTTCAGC
AGGTCGTTGTTCACGCCGATCACTCTATACAGCTCGCCGTTGATCTTGATCAGATCGTTGTTGTAGAAGG
AGGCGATAAACTCGGCCTGGTTGCTGATCTTCTTCAGCTTCTTAGCTTCCTCATAGCACTTGCTATTCAC
TTCGTAGTAGTTTTCTTTTTTGATCACATCCAGATTCTTCACGGTCACGAACTTGTACACGCCATTGTCC
AGGTACACGTCGAATCTGTAGGGCTTCAGGGACAGCTTCACGACCTTGTTTCTGCTGTTGGGGTAGTCGT
CGGTGATGTCCAGATGGGCGTTCAGTTTGTTGCCGTAATACTTAATCTTCTTGATCACGGGGCCGTTGTC
CTTTTTGGAGTACTTGGTCAGGTAGTTCCCGGTTTCCTCGTAGTACTTGTACAGGGGATTCTTCTCGTCG
CCGTACTGTTCCATAATCAGCTTCAGTTTCTGGTAGGTCTGGGGGTCGTGGTGGTACATCAGCAGCTTTT
CGGGGCTCTTGTTGATCAGCTTTTTCAGCTTGTCATTGTCCTTGTCGTACAGGCCGTTCAGATTGTTCAC
GATCAGGGTGTTGCCCTTGTCGTCCTTCCGGGTGGAGTACAGGGTGTCGTTAATCAGCTCTCTATTAGGC
TTCTTGTCCACCCGGTGGCTGTACTTGTAGTCCTTGAAGTCCTTAATGTGCTTGATCTGGTGGGGGGTGA
TGAAGATCTCTTTGTACTCCTGCTCGGTTTCGATCTCGGGCATGCTCTCGGCCTGCTTTTCCTCGAACAT
CTGGTTTTCCATCACTTTTTTGGCCTTGTCCAGTTTCTTCCACTCTTTGAAGATGAAATCGGCGTTGGCA
ATGATCAGGGCGTCCTCGGCGTGGTGCTTGTACCCCTTGTTCCGCTCTTTCTTAAACTTCCACTTCCGCC
GCAGAAAGCTGGTGAAGCCGCCATTGATGGACTTCACTTTCACGTCCAGGTTGTTCACTCTGAAGTAGCT
CCGCAGCAGGTTCATCAGGCCTCTGGTGGCGTATCTGGTATCCACCAGGTTCCGGTTGATGAAGTCTTTC
TGCACGGAGAACCTGTTGATGTCCCGTTCTTCCAGCAGATACTCTTTCTTGGTCTTGCTGATTCTGCCCT
TGCCCTTGGCCAGATTCAGGATGTGCTTCTTGAAGGTTTCGTAGCTGATCTTGCTGTCGCTGCTGCTCAG
GTACTGGAATGGGGTCCGGTTGCCCTTCTTGCTGTTTTCTTCCTGCTTCACGAGCACCTTGTTGTTGAAG
CTGTTGTCGAAGGACACGCTTCTGGGGATGATGTGGTCCACCTCATAGTTGAAGGGGTTGTTCAGCAGAT
CTTCCAGAGGGATGGCTTCCAGGCTGTACAGGCACTTGCCTTCCTGCATGTCGTGCAGCTTGATCTTCTC
GATCAGGTACTTGGCGTTCTCTTTGCCGGTGGTCCGGATGATTTCCTCGATCCGCTCGTTGGTCTGCCGG
TTCCGCTTCTGCATCTCGTTGATCATTTTCTGGGCGTCCTTGGAGTTCTTCTCGCGGGCCAGCTCGATAA
TGATGTCGTTGGGCAGGCCGTACTTCTTGATGATGGCGTTGATCACTTTGATGCTCTGGATGAAGCTTCT
CTTCACGACGGGGCTCAGGATGAAGTCGTCCACCAGGGTGGTGGGGATCTCTTTCTGCTGGGACAGGTCC
ACCTTCTTGGGCACCAGCTTCAGCCGGTTGAAGATAGCGATCTGGTTGTCGTTGGTGTGCCACAGCTCGT
CCAGGATCAGGTTGATGGCCTTCAGGCTCAGGTTGTGGGTGCCGGTATAGCCCTTCAGATTAGAGATCTG
CTCGATCTCTTCCTGGGTCAGCTCGGAGTTCAGATTGGTCAGTTCTTCCTGGATGTCCTCGCTGCTCTGG
TAGATGGTCAGGATCTTGGCAATCTGATCCAGCAGCTCGGCGTTCTCAATAATCTCTTTCCGGGCGGTAA
TGTCCTTGATGTCGTGGTACACCTTCAGGTTGGTGAACTCGGGCTTGCCGGTGCTGGTCACTCTGTAGCC
CTTAATATCCTCTTCGTTCACGAGGATTTCTTTGGCGATCTGCTTCAGGGTGGGCTTCTTCTTCTGCTTG
AACACGTTCTCGATGATCTGGAACTTCTCGTAATATTCCAGCTTCTCGTTCTCGTCCCTGGTGATCACGA
GATTGTTCAGGTCGTTCAGGGCGTTGTACAGGTCGGCGTTGTAGGCGTACTTCACGCTCCGCAGTTCCTC
GGGGAAGTAGGTGCAGTGGCCCATCAGCATCTCGTACCATTCTTTGATGTCCTTCCAGCCGAAGGGGCTG
CCCTCGCCAGGTCCCTCATAGTAGGTCCGCCGGGTTTCCAGCAGGTCGATGTAGGTGTCGATGAAGCTCT
GGTCCAGCTGGTGGTAGGCCTTCTGCACCTTCAGCAGCTGTTTGGCTTCTTTCACGTAGTCGCTGGTCTT
GAATCTGTTGATGCTGCCCCGCACTTCGCCGTCTTTCTTCAGCCGTTCCAGCTGCAGTTCGGCCACGTAT
TTCTCTTCCAGGGCCTTGCTGTTCCGGCTGATCTGCTCTTTGGTGGACAGCTCGTTGCCGGTGTCCTCTT
CCACCTCGTTCACGTTGTGCACGCCTCTTCTCTTGGCCAGGTGCAGCAGGGCGGCAGAGAACTCTTCCTC
GCTCAGCTTCTGGCTCAGGCCCTTCACTCTGGCCTCGTAGGGGTTGATGCCGCTCAGCTCGCTGTGGTCG
GTCAGCAGGTTGTAGTCGAACAGCAGCTTCTTCACTCTCTGGATTCTATGCCGCCTCCGCCGCTTCAGCC
TTCTGGCGCCTCTCTTGCTCCGCCTGCCCTCGTTGTTTTCCACGTTGGCCTCTTTGAACAGCCGCACGCC
GGCATCGATCACGTCCCGTGTCTCGTAGTCGATGATGCCGTAGCCCACGCTGGTGATGCCGATGTCCAGG
CCCAGGATGTAGTTCCGCTTGGCTGCTGGGACTCCGTGGATACCGACCTTCCGCTTCTTCTTTGGGGCCA
TGCGGCCGCTGCAGACCGGTGCTAGCATAACTTCGTATAAAGTATCCTATACGAAGTTATTTGCCTTAAC
CCAGAAATTATCACTGTTATTCTTTAGAATGGTGCAAAGAATAACTTCGTATAATGTATGCTATACGAAG
TTATGAATTCCTAGAGCTCGCTGATCAGCCTCGACTGTGCCTTCTAGTTGCCAGCCATCTGTTGTTTGCC
CCTCCCCCGTGCCTTCCTTGACCCTGGAAGGTGCCACTCCCACTGTCCTTTCCTAATAAAATGAGGAAAT
TGCATCGCATTGTCTGAGTAGGTGTCATTCTATTCTGGGGGGTGGGGTGGGGCAGGACAGCAAGGGGGAG
GATTGGGAAGAGAATAGCAGGCATGCTGGGGAGGTACCGAGGGCCTATTTCCCATGATTCCTTCATATTT
GCATATACGATACAAGGCTGTTAGAGAGATAATTGGAATTAATTTGACTGTAAACACAAAGATATTAGTA
CAAAATACGTGACGTAGAAAGTAATAATTTCTTGGGTAGTTTGCAGTTTTAAAATTATGTTTTAAAATGG
ACTATCATATGCTTACCGTAACTTGAAAGTATTTCGATTTCTTGGCTTTATATATCTTGTGGAAAGGACG
AAACACCGCCGCGCCGATGTTGACAATCTGTTTTAGTACTCTGGAAACAGAATCTACTAAAACAAGGCAA
AATGCCGTGTTTATCTCGTCAACTTGTTGGCGAGATTTTTGCGGCCGCAGGAACCCCTAGTGATGGAGTT
GGCCACTCCCTCTCTGCGCGCTCGCTCGCTCACTGAGGCCGGGCGACCAAAGGTCGCCCGACGCCCGGGC
TTTGCCCGGGCGGCCTCAGTGAGCGAGCGAGCGCGCAGCTGCCTGCAGGGGCGCCTGATGCGGTATTTTC
TCCTTACGCATCTGTGCGGTATTTCACACCGCATA
[95 nt withheld, positions 4656-4750]
T
[46 nt withheld, positions 4752-4797]
C
[141 nt withheld, positions 4799-4939]
CCTTTGACGTTGGAGTCCACGTTCTTT
[37 nt withheld, positions 4967-5003]
ACTCTATCTCGGGCTATTCTTTTGATTTATAAGGGATTTTGCCGATTTCGGTCTATTGGTTAAAAAATGA
GCTGATTTAACAAAAATTTAACGCGAATTTTAACAAAATATTAACGTTTACAATTTTATGGTGCACTCTC
AGTACAATCTGCTCTGATGCCGCATAGTTAAGCCAGCCCCGACACCCGCCAACACCCGCTGACGCGCCCT
GACGGGCTTGTCTGCTCCCGGCATCCGCTTACAGACAAGCTGTGACCGTCTCCGGGAGCTGCATGTGTCA
GAGGTTTTCACCGTCATCACCGAAACGCGCGAGACGAAAGGGCCTCGTGATACGCCTATTTTTATAGGTT
AATGTCATGATAATAATGGTTTCTTAGACGTCAGGTGGCACTTTTCGGGGAAATGTGCGCGGAACCCCTA
TTTGTTTATTTTTCTAAATACATTCAAATATGTATCCGCTCATGAGACAATAACCCTGATAAATGCTTCA
ATAATATTGAAAAAGGAAGAGTATGAGTATTCAACATTTCCGTGTCGCCCTTATTCCCTTTTTTGCGGCA
TTTTGCCTTCCTGTTTTTGCTCACCCAGAAACGCTGGTGAAAGTAAAAGATGCTGAAGATCAGTTGGGTG
CACGAGTGGGTTACATCGAACTGGATCTCAACAGCGGTAAGATCCTTGAGAGTTTTCGCCCCGAAGAACG
TTTTCCAATGATGAGCACTTTTAAAGTTCTGCTATGTGGCGCGGTATTATCCCGTATTGACGCCGGGCAA
GAGCAACTCGGTCGCCGCATACACTATTCTCAGAATGACTTGGTTGAGTACTCACCAGTCACAGAAAAGC
ATCTTACGGATGGCATGACAGTAAGAGAATTATGCAGTGCTGCCATAACCATGAGTGATAACACTGCGGC
CAACTTACTTCTGACAACGATCGGAGGACCGAAGGAGCTAACCGCTTTTTTGCACAACATGGGGGATCAT
GTAACTCGCCTTGATCGTTGGGAACCGGAGCTGAATGAAGCCATACCAAACGACGAGCGTGACACCACGA
TGCCTGTAGCAATGGCAACAACGTTGCGCAAACTATTAACTGGCGAACTACTTACTCTAGCTTCCCGGCA
ACAATTAATAGACTGGATGGAGGCGGATAAAGTTGCAGGACCACTTCTGCGCTCGGCCCTTCCGGCTGGC
TGGTTTATTGCTGATAAATCTGGAGCCGGTGAGCGTGGAAGCCGCGGTATCATTGCAGCACTGGGGCCAG
ATGGTAAGCCCTCCCGTATCGTAGTTATCTACACGACGGGGAGTCAGGCAACTATGGATGAACGAAATAG
ACAGATCGCTGAGATAGGTGCCTCACTGATTAAGCATTGGTAACTGTCAGACCAAGTTTACTCATATATA
CTTTAGATTGATTTAAAACTTCATTTTTAATTTAAAAGGATCTAGGTGAAGATCCTTTTTGATAATCTCA
TGACCAAAATCCCTTAACGTGAGTTTTCGTTCCACTGAGCGTCAGACCCCGTAGAAAAGATCAAAGGATC
TTCTTGAGATCCTTTTTTTCTGCGCGTAATCTGCTGCTTGCAAACAAAAAAACCACCGCTACCAGCGGTG
GTTTGTTTGCCGGATCAAGAGCTACCAACTCTTTTTCCGAAGGTAACTGGCTTCAGCAGAGCGCAGATAC
CAAATACTGTTCTTCTAGTGTAGCCGTAGTTAGGCCACCACTTCAAGAACTCTGTAGCACCGCCTACATA
CCTCGCTCTGCTAATCCTGTTACCAGTGGCTGCTGCCAGTGGCGATAAGTCGTGTCTTACCGGGTTGGAC
TCAAGACGATAGTTACCGGATAAGGCGCAGCGGTCGGGCTGAACGGGGGGTTCGTGCACACAGCCCAGCT
TGGAGCGAACGACCTACACCGAACTGAGATACCTACAGCGTGAGCTATGAGAAAGCGCCACGCTTCCCGA
AGGGAGAAAGGCGGACAGGTATCCGGTAAGCGGCAGGGTCGGAACAGGAGAGCGCACGAGGGAGCTTCCA
GGGGGAAACGCCTGGTATCTTTATAGTCCTGTCGGGTTTCGCCACCTCTGACTTGAGCGTCGATTTTTGT
GATGCTCGTCAGGGGGGCGGAGCCTATGGAAAAACGCCAGCAACGCGGCCTTTTTACGGTTCCTGGCCTT
TTGCTGGCCTTTTGCTCACATGTCCTGCAGGCAGCTGCGCGCTCGCTCGCTCACTGAGGCCGCCCGGGCG
TCGGGCGACCTTTGGTCGCCCGGCCTCAGTGAGCGAGCGAGCGCGCAGAGAGGGAGTGGCCAACTCCATC
ACTAGGGGTTCCTGCGGCCTCTAGACTCGAGGCGTTGACATTGATTATTGACTAGTTATTAATAGTAATC
AATTACGGGGTCATTAGTTCATAGCCCATATATGGAGTTCCGCGTTACATAACTTACGGTAAATGGCCCG
CCTGGCTGACCGCCCAACGACCCCCGCCCATTGACGTCAATAATGACGTATGTTCCCATAGTAACGCCAA
TAGGGACTTTCCATTGACGTCAATGGGTGGAGTATTTACGGTAAACTGCCCACTTGGCAGTACATCAAGT
GTATCATATGCCAAGTACGCCCCCTATTGACGTCAATGACGGTAAATGGCCCGCCTGGCATTATGCCCAG
TACATGACCTTATGGGACTTTCCTACTTGGCAGTACATCTACGTATTAGTCATCGCTATTACCATG
