>Addgene plasmid #124852 | pAAV-FLEX-SaCas9-U6-sgGrin1 | depositor partial sequence | sequence record 238464 | U6 promoter, sgRNA insert, SaCas9 sgRNA scaffold
GAGGGCCTATTTCCCATGATTCCTTCATATTTGCATATACGATACAAGGCTGTTAGAGAGATAATTGGAA
TTAATTTGACTGTAAACACAAAGATATTAGTACAAAATACGTGACGTAGAAAGTAATAATTTCTTGGGTA
GTTTGCAGTTTTAAAATTATGTTTTAAAATGGACTATCATATGCTTACCGTAACTTGAAAGTATTTCGAT
TTCTTGGCTTTATATATCTTGTGGAAAGGACGAAACACCGCCGCGCCGATGTTGACAATCTGTTTTAGTA
CTCTGGAAACAGAATCTACTAAAACAAGGCAAAATGCCGTGTTTATCTCGTCAACTTGTTGGCGAGA
